>Addgene plasmid #246686 | p3xFLAG-CMV-9-RECK | addgene full sequence | sequence record 495865 | Addgene NGS Result
CCATTCGCCATTCAGGCTGCGCAACTGTTGGGAAGGGCGATCGGTGCGGGCCTCTTCGCTATTACGCCAG
CTGGCGAAAGGGGGATGTGCTGCAAGGCGATTAAGTTGGGTAACGCCAGGGTTTTCCCAGTCACGACGTT
GTAAAACGACGGCCAGTGCCAAGCTGATCTATACATTGAATCAATATTGGCAATTAGCCATATTAGTCAT
TGGTTATATAGCATAAATCAATATTGGCTATTGGCCATTGCATACGTTGTATCTATATCATAATATGTAC
ATTTATATTGGCTCATGTCCAATATGACCGCCATGTTGACATTGATTATTGACTAGTTATTAATAGTAAT
CAATTACGGGGTCATTAGTTCATAGCCCATATATGGAGTTCCGCGTTACATAACTTACGGTAAATGGCCC
GCCTGGCTGACCGCCCAACGACCCCCGCCCATTGACGTCAATAATGACGTATGTTCCCATAGTAACGCCA
ATAGGGACTTTCCATTGACGTCAATGGGTGGAGTATTTACGGTAAACTGCCCACTTGGCAGTACATCAAG
TGTATCATATGCCAAGTCCGCCCCCTATTGACGTCAATGACGGTAAATGGCCCGCCTGGCATTATGCCCA
GTACATGACCTTACGGGACTTTCCTACTTGGCAGTACATCTACGTATTAGTCATCGCTATTACCATGGTG
ATGCGGTTTTGGCAGTACACCAATGGGCGTGGATAGCGGTTTGACTCACGGGGATTTCCAAGTCTCCACC
CCATTGACGTCAATGGGAGTTTGTTTTGGCACCAAAATCAACGGGACTTTCCAAAATGTCGTAATAACCC
CGCCCCGTTGACGCAAATGGGCGGTAGGCGTGTACGGTGGGAGGTCTATATAAGCAGAGCTCGTTTAGTG
AACCGTCAGAATTAATTCACCATGTCTGCACTTCTGATCCTAGCTCTTGTTGGAGCTGCAGTTGCTGACT
ACAAAGACCATGACGGTGATTATAAAGATCATGACATCGATTACAAGGATGACGATGACAAGCTTGCGGC
CGCTGAGGTGGCAGGGGGCCTGGCTCCGGGCAGTGCGGGTGCATTGTGTTGTAATCATTCAAAGGATAAC
CAAATGTGCCGTGATGTATGTGAACAGATTTTCTCCTCAAAAAGTGAATCCCGACTAAAACATCTGTTGC
AGCGAGCCCCAGATTATTGCCCAGAGACAATGGTTGAAATTTGGAATTGTATGAATTCATCTTTGCCAGG
TGTGTTTAAGAAGTCTGATGGCTGGGTTGGCTTAGGCTGCTGTGAACTGGCTATTGCCTTGGAGTGTCGA
CAGGCATGCAAGCAGGCATCTTCAAAGAATGATATTTCCAAAGTTTGCAGAAAAGAATATGAGAATGCTC
TTTTCAGTTGCATTAGCAGAAATGAAATGGGCTCGGTTTGTTGCAGTTATGCAGGTCATCACACAAACTG
CCGAGAATACTGTCAAGCCATTTTTCGAACAGACTCTTCTCCTGGTCCATCTCAGATAAAAGCAGTGGAA
AATTATTGCGCCTCTATTAGTCCACAATTAATACATTGTGTGAACAATTATACTCAATCTTATCCAATGA
GGAACCCAACGGATAGTTTATATTGCTGTGACAGAGCTGAAGACCATGCTTGCCAAAATGCCTGCAAGAG
AATCCTGATGTCCAAGAAAACGGAAATGGAGATTGTTGATGGTCTCATCGAGGGTTGTAAGACCCAGCCC
TTGCCTCAAGATCCTCTTTGGCAATGTTTTCTTGAAAGCTCACAATCTGTTCACCCTGGAGTCACTGTAC
ACCCTCCTCCCTCTACAGGCCTCGATGGGGCTAAATTGCATTGTTGTTCTAAAGCAAACACTTCAACATG
TAGGGAACTCTGCACTAAACTTTACAGCATGAGCTGGGGCAATACACAGAGTTGGCAAGAGTTTGATCGC
TTTTGTGAATATAATCCAGTGGAAGTGTCCATGTTGACCTGTTTAGCGGATGTCCGGGAACCTTGCCAGT
TGGGCTGTAGAAACCTTACTTACTGTACTAATTTTAACAACAGGCCAACAGAACTTTTCAGGAGTTGTAA
TGCACAGTCAGATCAAGGAGCCATGAATGACATGAAGTTGTGGGAGAAAGGAAGCATAAAGATGCCATTT
ATCAATATACCTGTTCTTGATATTAAAAAGTGCCAGCCAGAGATGTGGAAAGCAATAGCTTGTTCACTGC
AGATTAAACCTTGTCATAGTAAATCTCGGGGAAGTATTATTTGCAAATCAGATTGTGTGGAGATTCTTAA
AAAATGTGGAGACCAGAACAAATTCCCTGAAGACCACACAGCTGAAAGTATTTGTGAGCTTCTGTCACCT
ACAGATGATCTGAAGAATTGTATACCTTTGGATACATACCTCAGGCCAAGTACTTTAGGTAACATTGTAG
AAGAAGTGACTCATCCCTGTAACCCAAATCCTTGCCCTGCCAATGAGCTCTGTGAAGTAAACCGAAAAGG
ATGTCCATCTGGAGATCCCTGTCTTCCATACTTTTGTGTTCAAGGTTGCAAACTGGGAGAAGCTTCTGAT
TTCATTGTCCGTCAAGGGACACTAATCCAGGTGCCATCATCTGCAGGGGAAGTTGGTTGTTATAAAATCT
GTTCATGTGGACAAAGTGGACTCTTAGAAAACTGTATGGAAATGCACTGTATAGACCTCCAGAAGTCTTG
TATTGTTGGAGGAAAAAGAAAAAGTCATGGAACATCCTTTAGTATTGACTGCAATGTCTGTTCTTGTTTT
GCTGGCAATTTGGTGTGCTCTACCCGCCTTTGCCTCAGTGAGCACAGTTCAGAAGATGACCGTCGTACCT
TCACAGGTCTGCCCTGTAACTGTGCAGATCAGTTTGTCCCTGTATGTGGGCAGAATGGGCGCACTTACCC
CAGTGCCTGCATTGCTCGCTGTGTGGGCCTCCAAGACCATCAGTTTGAGTTTGGATCATGCATGTCAAAG
GATCCATGTAATCCTAATCCCTGCCAAAAAAACCAAAGGTGCATACCCAAACCACAGGTCTGCCTGACGA
CTTTTGATAAATTTGGATGTAGCCAGTATGAGTGTGTACCAAGACAGCTCGCGTGTGACCAGGTCCAAGA
TCCTGTTTGTGACACAGACCACATGGAGCACAACAATCTCTGCACTTTATACCAAAGAGGAAAAAGCCTC
TCTTACAAAGGTCCCTGCCAGCCCTTTTGCAGAGCAACCGAGCCCGTATGTGGGCACAATGGTGAGACCT
ACAGCAGTGTGTGTGCTGCCTACTCGGATCGCGTGGCAGTCGATTACTATGGGGACTGCCAGGCCGTCGG
AGTCCTCTCAGAGCACAGCTCCGTCGCCGAGTGTGCTTCTGTCAAGTGTCCTTCGCTCTTGGCAGCTGGA
TGCAAACCCATCATCCCACCGGGTGCTTGTTGCCCATTATGTGCTGGGATGTTAAGAGTTTTATTTGACA
AAGAAAAACTGGATACTATTGCTAAGGTAACAAATAAAAAGCCAATAACAGTTCTGGAAATACTTCAGAA
AATCCGCATGCACGTGTCTGTCCCACAGTGTGATGTGTTTGGATACTTCAGCATTGAATCAGAAATTGTG
ATCCTGATCATTCCCGTCGATCACTATCCAAAAGCTCTGCAGATTGAAGCCTGCAATAAAGAAGCAGAGA
AGATTGAGTCCCTTATCAACTCTGACAGCCCGACTTTGGCGTCCCATGTCCCTCTCTCTGCCCTCATCAT
TTCCCAGGTACAGGTCTCCAGCAGTGTGCCATCGGCCGGTGTCAGGGCCAGGCCTTCTTGCCACTCCCTC
CTCCTTCCCCTCAGCTTGGGCCTTGCCTTGCACTTGCTCTGGACATATAACTGACTGCCCACGGAAAGTG
CAGAATGCTCCTCCACCTCACTCTCCTGCCAGATCTGATATCGGTACCAGTCGACTCTAGAGGATCCCGG
GTGGCATCCCTGTGACCCCTCCCCAGTGCCTCTCCTGGCCCTGGAAGTTGCCACTCCAGTGCCCACCAGC
CTTGTCCTAATAAAATTAAGTTGCATCATTTTGTCTGACTAGGTGTCCTTCTATAATATTATGGGGTGGA
GGGGGGTGGTATGGAGCAAGGGGCAAGTTGGGAAGACAACCTGTAGGGCCTGCGGGGTCTATTGGGAACC
AAGCTGGAGTGCAGTGGCACAATCTTGGCTCACTGCAATCTCCGCCTCCTGGGTTCAAGCGATTCTCCTG
CCTCAGCCTCCCGAGTTGTTGGGATTCCAGGCATGCATGACCAGGCTCAGCTAATTTTTGTTTTTTTGGT
AGAGACGGGGTTTCACCATATTGGCCAGGCTGGTCTCCAACTCCTAATCTCAGGTGATCTACCCACCTTG
GCCTCCCAAATTGCTGGGATTACAGGCGTGAACCACTGCTCCCTTCCCTGTCCTTCTGATTTTAAAATAA
CTATACCAGCAGGAGGACGTCCAGACACAGCATAGGCTACCTGGCCATGCCCAACCGGTGGGACATTTGA
GTTGCTTGCTTGGCACTGTCCTCTCATGCGTTGGGTCCACTCAGTAGATGCCTGTTGAATTGGGTACGCG
GCCAGCTTGGCTGTGGAATGTGTGTCAGTTAGGGTGTGGAAAGTCCCCAGGCTCCCCAGCAGGCAGAAGT
ATGCAAAGCATGCATCTCAATTAGTCAGCAACCAGGTGTGGAAAGTCCCCAGGCTCCCCAGCAGGCAGAA
GTATGCAAAGCATGCATCTCAATTAGTCAGCAACCATAGTCCCGCCCCTAACTCCGCCCATCCCGCCTCC
GCTAACTCCGCCCAGTTCCGCCCATTCTCCGCCCCATGGCTGACTAATTTTTTTTATTTATGCAGGCCGA
GGCCGCCTCGGCCTCTGAGCTATTCCAGAAGTAGTGAGGAGGCTTTTTTGGAGGAATTGATCAGCTTGGG
ATCTGATCAAGAGACAGGATGAGGATCGTTTCGCATGATTGAACAAGATGGATTGCACGCAGGTTCTCCG
GCCGCTTGGGTGGAGAGGCTATTCGGCTATGACTGGGCACAACAGACAATCGGCTGCTCTGATGCCGCCG
TGTTCCGGCTGTCAGCGCAGGGGCGCCCGGTTCTTTTTGTCAAGACCGACCTGTCCGGTGCCCTGAATGA
ACTGCAGGACGAGGCAGCGCGGCTATCGTGGCTGGCCACGACGGGCGTTCCTTGCGCAGCTGTGCTCGAC
GTTGTCACTGAAGCGGGAAGGGACTGGCTGCTATTGGGCGAAGTGCCGGGGCAGGATCTCCTGTCATCTC
ACCTTGCTCCTGCCGAGAAAGTATCCATCATGGCTGATGCAATGCGGCGGCTGCATACGCTTGATCCGGC
TACCTGCCCATTCGACCACCAAGCGAAACATCGCATCGAGCGAGCACGTACTCGGATGGAAGCCGGTCTT
GTCGATCAGGATGATCTGGACGAAGAGCATCAGGGGCTCGCGCCAGCCGAACTGTTCGCCAGGCTCAAGG
CGCGCATGCCCGACGGCGAGGATCTCGTCGTGACCCATGGCGATGCCTGCTTGCCGAATATCATGGTGGA
AAATGGCCGCTTTTCTGGATTCATCGACTGTGGCCGGCTGGGTGTGGCGGACCGCTATCAGGACATAGCG
TTGGCTACCCGTGATATTGCTGAAGAGCTTGGCGGCGAATGGGCTGACCGCTTCCTCGTGCTTTACGGTA
TCGCCGCTCCCGATTCGCAGCGCATCGCCTTCTATCGCCTTCTTGACGAGTTCTTCTGAGCGGGACTCTG
GGGTTCGAAATGACCGACCAAGCGACGCCCAACCTGCCATCACGAGATTTCGATTCCACCGCCGCCTTCT
ATGAAAGGTTGGGCTTCGGAATCGTTTTCCGGGACGCCGGCTGGATGATCCTCCAGCGCGGGGATCTCAT
GCTGGAGTTCTTCGCCCACCCCGGGCTCGATCCCCTCGCGAGTTGGTTCAGCTGCTGCCTGAGGCTGGAC
GACCTCGCGGAGTTCTACCGGCAGTGCAAATCCGTCGGCATCCAGGAAACCAGCAGCGGCTATCCGCGCA
TCCATGCCCCCGAACTGCAGGAGTGGGGAGGCACGATGGCCGCTTTGGTCGACCCGGACGGGACGCTCCT
GCGCCTGATACAGAACGAATTGCTTGCAGGCATCTCATGAGTGTGTCTTCCCGTTTTCCGCCTGAGGTCA
CTGCGTGGATGGAGCGCTGGCGCCTGCTGCGCGACGGCGAGCTGCTCACCACCCACTCGCCAAGCTGGAA
CCGTAAAAAGGCCGCGTTGCTGGCGTTTTTCCATAGGCTCCGCCGATCATAATCAGCCATACCACATTTG
TAGAGGTTTTACTTGCTTTAAAAAACCTCCCACACCTCCCCCTGAACCTGAAACATAAAATGAATGCAAT
TGTTGTTGTTAACTTGTTTATTGCAGCTTATAATGGTTACAAATAAAGCAATAGCATCACAAATTTCACA
AATAAAGCATTTTTTTCACTGCATTCTAGTTGTGGTTTGTCCAAACTCATCAATGTATCTTATCATGTCT
GGATCAATTCCCTATAGTGAGTCGTATTAAATTCGTAATCATGTCATAGCTGTTTCCTGTGTGAAATTGT
TATCCGCTCACAATTCCACACAACATACGAGCCGGAAGCATAAAGTGTAAAGCCTGGGGTGCCTAATGAG
TGAGCTAACTCACATTAATTGCGTTGCGCTCACTGCCCGCTTTCCAGTCGGGAAACCTGTCGTGCCAGCT
GCATTAATGAATCGGCCAACGCGCGGGGAGAGGCGGTTTGCGTATTGGGCGCTCTTCCGCTTCCTCGCTC
ACTGACTCGCTGCGCTCGGTCGTTCGGCTGCGGCGAGCGGTATCAGCTCACTCAAAGGCGGTAATACGGT
TATCCACAGAATCAGGGGATAACGCAGGAAAGAACATGTGAGCAAAAGGCCAGCAAAAGGCCAGGAACCG
TAAAAAGGCCGCGTTGCTGGCGTTTTTCCATAGGCTCCGCCCCCCTGACGAGCATCACAAAAATCGACGC
TCAAGTCAGAGGTGGCGAAACCCGACAGGACTATAAAGATACCAGGCGTTTCCCCCTGGAAGCTCCCTCG
TGCGCTCTCCTGTTCCGACCCTGCCGCTTACCGGATACCTGTCCGCCTTTCTCCCTTCGGGAAGCGTGGC
GCTTTCTCATAGCTCACGCTGTAGGTATCTCAGTTCGGTGTAGGTCGTTCGCTCCAAGCTGGGCTGTGTG
CACGAACCCCCCGTTCAGCCCGACCGCTGCGCCTTATCCGGTAACTATCGTCTTGAGTCCAACCCGGTAA
GACACGACTTATCGCCACTGGCAGCAGCCACTGGTAACAGGATTAGCAGAGCGAGGTATGTAGGCGGTGC
TACAGAGTTCTTGAAGTGGTGGCCTAACTACGGCTACACTAGAAGAACAGTATTTGGTATCTGCGCTCTG
CTGAAGCCAGTTACCTTCGGAAAAAGAGTTGGTAGCTCTTGATCCGGCAAACAAACCACCGCTGGTAGCG
GTGGTTTTTTTGTTTGCAAGCAGCAGATTACGCGCAGAAAAAAAGGATCTCAAGAAGATCCTTTGATCTT
TTCTACGGGGTCTGACGCTCAGTGGAACGAAAACTCACGTTAAGGGATTTTGGTCATGAGATTATCAAAA
AGGATCTTCACCTAGATCCTTTTAAATTAAAAATGAAGTTTTAAATCAATCTAAAGTATATATGAGTAAA
CTTGGTCTGACAGTTACCAATGCTTAATCAGTGAGGCACCTATCTCAGCGATCTGTCTATTTCGTTCATC
CATAGTTGCCTGACTCCCCGTCGTGTAGATAACTACGATACGGGAGGGCTTACCATCTGGCCCCAGTGCT
GCAATGATACCGCGAGACCCACGCTCACCGGCTCCAGATTTATCAGCAATAAACCAGCCAGCCGGAAGGG
CCGAGCGCAGAAGTGGTCCTGCAACTTTATCCGCCTCCATCCAGTCTATTAATTGTTGCCGGGAAGCTAG
AGTAAGTAGTTCGCCAGTTAATAGTTTGCGCAACGTTGTTGCCATTGCTACAGGCATCGTGGTGTCACGC
TCGTCGTTTGGTATGGCTTCATTCAGCTCCGGTTCCCAACGATCAAGGCGAGTTACATGATCCCCCATGT
TGTGCAAAAAAGCGGTTAGCTCCTTCGGTCCTCCGATCGTTGTCAGAAGTAAGTTGGCCGCAGTGTTATC
ACTCATGGTTATGGCAGCACTGCATAATTCTCTTACTGTCATGCCATCCGTAAGATGCTTTTCTGTGACT
GGTGAGTACTCAACCAAGTCATTCTGAGAATAGTGTATGCGGCGACCGAGTTGCTCTTGCCCGGCGTCAA
TACGGGATAATACCGCGCCACATAGCAGAACTTTAAAAGTGCTCATCATTGGAAAACGTTCTTCGGGGCG
AAAACTCTCAAGGATCTTACCGCTGTTGAGATCCAGTTCGATGTAACCCACTCGTGCACCCAACTGATCT
TCAGCATCTTTTACTTTCACCAGCGTTTCTGGGTGAGCAAAAACAGGAAGGCAAAATGCCGCAAAAAAGG
GAATAAGGGCGACACGGAAATGTTGAATACTCATACTCTTCCTTTTTCAATATTATTGAAGCATTTATCA
GGGTTATTGTCTCATGAGCGGATACATATTTGAATGTATTTAGAAAAATAAACAAATAGGGGTTCCGCGC
ACATTTCCCCGAAAAGTGCCACCTG
[124 nt withheld, positions 8776-8899]
C
[91 nt withheld, positions 8901-8991]
A
[49 nt withheld, positions 8993-9041]
CCTTTGACGTTGGAGTCCACGTTCTTTAAGAGTCCACTATTAAAGAAC
[33 nt withheld, positions 9090-9122]
ACCCTATCTCGGTCTATTCTTTTGATTTATAAGGGATTTTGCCGATTTCGGCCTATTGGTTAAAAAATGA
GCTGATTTAACAAAAATTTAACGCGAATTTTAACAAAATATTAACGCTTACAATTT
Features (pLannotate 1.2.2; 24 found; start..end, strand, type, name):
      4..158     -  CDS            lacZα (fragment): LacZα fragment of β-galactosidase; lacZ fragment
    318..697     +  enhancer       CMV enhancer: human cytomegalovirus immediate early enhancer
    699..898     +  promoter       CMV promoter: human cytomegalovirus (CMV) immediate early promoter
    932..976     +  CDS            preprotrypsin leader: leader sequence from mouse preprotrypsin
    977..1042    +  CDS            3xFLAG: three tandem FLAG® epitope tags, followed by an enterokinase cleavage site
   1052..3901    +  CDS            RECK: RECK_HUMAN - Also known as ST15 From Homo sapiens (Human).
   3970..3988    -  misc_feature   MCS (fragment): pUC18/19 multiple cloning site
   3989..4611    +  polyA_signal   hGH poly(A) signal: human growth hormone polyadenylation signal
   4640..4954    +  promoter       SV40 promoter: SV40 enhancer and early promoter
   5005..5796    +  CDS            neo: KKA2_KLEPN - Also known as kan, nptII. Experimental evidence at protein level: Swiss-Prot protein existence level 1. Resistance to kanamycin, neomycin, paromomycin, ribostamycin, butirosin and gentamicin B. From Klebsiella pneumoniae.
   5820..6197    +  CDS            ble: BLE_KLEPN - Experimental evidence at protein level: Swiss-Prot protein existence level 1. Binding protein with a strong affinity to the bleomycin family of antibiotics. Binds to CL990; an antimitotic-antibiotic compound. From Klebsiella pneumoniae.
   6239..6298    +  CDS            str (fragment): STR_KLEPN - Protein inferred from homology: Swiss-Prot protein existence level 3. The aminoglycoside phosphotransferases achieve inactivation of their antibiotic substrates by phosphorylation. From Klebsiella pneumoniae.
   6321..6344    -  rep_origin     CloDF13 ori (fragment): Plasmids containing the CloDF13 (CDF) origin of replication can be propagated in E. coli cells that contain additional plasmids with compatible origins.
   6345..6428    +  CDS            large T antigen (fragment): large T antigen from SV40 (simian virus 40)
   6451..6585    +  polyA_signal   SV40 poly(A) signal: SV40 polyadenylation signal
   6591..6609    -  promoter       T7 promoter: promoter for bacteriophage T7 RNA polymerase
   6647..6663    -  protein_bind   lac operator: The lac repressor binds to the lac operator to inhibit transcription in E. coli. This inhibition can be relieved by adding lactose or isopropyl-β-D-thiogalactopyranoside (IPTG). lac repressor encoded by lacI
   6671..6701    -  promoter       lac promoter: promoter for the E. coli lac operon
   6716..6737    -  protein_bind   CAP binding site: CAP binding activates transcription in the presence of cAMP. E. coli catabolite activator protein
   6750..6842    -  CDS            lacI (fragment): lac repressor; lacI; The lac repressor binds to the lac operator to inhibit transcription in E. coli. This inhibition can be relieved by adding lactose or isopropyl-β-D-thiogalactopyranoside (IPTG).
   7025..7613    -  rep_origin     ori: high-copy-number ColE1/pMB1/pBR322/pUC origin of replication
   7784..8644    -  CDS            AmpR: β-lactamase; bla; confers resistance to ampicillin, carbenicillin, and related antibiotics
   8645..8749    -  promoter       AmpR promoter: bla
   8776..9248    +  rep_origin     f1 ori (sequence partly withheld): f1 bacteriophage origin of replication; arrow indicates direction of (+) strand synthesis
