[The description below was written by a language model from this plasmid's Addgene catalogue record and pLannotate feature annotations shown in this document.]
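Description:
p3xFLAG-CMV-9-RECK is a mammalian expression plasmid of about 9.2 kb, built on the p3xFLAG-CMV-9 backbone, that drives expression of human RECK (also known as ST15) with an N-terminal 3xFLAG epitope. In bacteria it is maintained as a high-copy plasmid through a ColE1/pUC-type origin and selected with ampicillin via the β-lactamase gene. An f1 phage origin is also present, which in principle permits single-stranded DNA production. Short lacZα, lac promoter/operator, lacI, T7 promoter and CloDF13 matches in the annotation appear to be backbone remnants rather than functional parts of the design.

The expression cassette uses the human cytomegalovirus immediate-early enhancer and promoter. These are followed by a preprotrypsin leader, three tandem FLAG epitopes with an enterokinase cleavage site, and then the 2,850 bp RECK coding sequence, which the depositor notes was derived from a commercial cDNA clone. The human growth hormone polyadenylation signal terminates the transcript. The secretory leader directs the fusion into the secretory pathway, so the FLAG tag should remain at the mature N-terminus after signal cleavage; whether RECK's own signal peptide was removed is not stated in the record. The restriction sites used for cloning are also not specified.

A second cassette places the neomycin phosphotransferase gene under the SV40 enhancer/early promoter with an SV40 polyadenylation signal, allowing G418 selection of stable transfectants. Adjacent ble and partial str matches are annotated downstream of neo, consistent with a Tn5-derived segment. The plasmid is intended for expressing tagged RECK in mammalian cells for anti-FLAG detection or purification. The associated publication concerns the RECK–WNT7 interaction and the regulation of Wnt bioavailability.
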