Addgene plasmid #246686: p3xFLAG-CMV-9-RECK
Purpose: Expression vector for human RECK, N-terminal 3xFLAG tag
Depositing lab: Calvin Kuo & Mario Vallon. Depositing organization: Stanford University. Publication: A RECK-WNT7 Receptor-Ligand Interaction Enables Isoform-Specific Regulation of Wnt Bioavailability. Vallon M, Yuki K, Nguyen TD, Chang J, Yuan J, Siepe D, Miao Y, Essler M, Noda M, Garcia KC, Kuo CJ. Cell Rep. 2018 Oct 9;25(2):339-349.e9. doi: 10.1016/j.celrep.2018.09.045. PubMed 30304675.
Backbone
  Vector backbone: p3xFLAG-CMV-9
  Vector type: Mammalian Expression
  Selectable markers: Neomycin (select with G418)
Growth in bacteria
  Bacterial resistance: Ampicillin, 100 μg/mL
  Growth temperature: 37°C
  Growth strain: DH5alpha
  Copy number: High Copy
Gene/Insert
  Gene/Insert name: RECK
  Species: H. sapiens (human)
  Insert size (bp): 2850
  Entrez Gene: RECK (a.k.a. ST15)
  Promoter: CMV
  Tag / fusion protein: 3xFLAG (N terminal on insert)
  Cloning method: Restriction Enzyme; 5′ cloning site Unspecified (unknown if destroyed)
Terms and licenses: Academic/Nonprofit Terms; Industry Terms: Not Available to Industry
Depositor comments: Gene sourced from Incyte cDNA clone LIFESEQ4097514
How to cite: p3xFLAG-CMV-9-RECK was a gift from Calvin Kuo & Mario Vallon (Addgene plasmid # 246686 ; http://n2t.net/addgene:246686 ; RRID:Addgene_246686)
